Addgene plasmid #43724: III-TTGC
Depositing lab: Chad Cowan & Kiran Musunuru. Depositing organization: Harvard University. Publication: A TALEN Genome-Editing System for Generating Human Stem Cell-Based Disease Models. Ding Q, Lee YK, Schaefer EA, Peters DT, Veres A, Kim K, Kuperwasser N, Motola DL, Meissner TB, Hendriks WT, Trevisan M, Gupta RM, Moisan A, Banks E, Friesen M, Schinzel RT, Xia F, Tang A, Xia Y, Figueroa E, Wann A, Ahfeldt T, Daheron L, Zhang F, Rubin LL, Peng LF, Chung RT, Musunuru K, Cowan CA. Cell Stem Cell. 2012 Dec 12. pii: S1934-5909(12)00645-5. doi: 10.1016/j.stem.2012.11.011. PubMed 23246482.
Backbone
  Vector backbone: pCRII-TOPO
  Backbone manufacturer: Invitrogen
  Backbone size w/o insert (bp): 3973
  Vector type: Bacterial Cloning
Growth in bacteria
  Bacterial resistance: Ampicillin and Kanamycin, 100 & 50 μg/mL
  Growth temperature: 37°C
  Growth strain: Top10
  Copy number: High Copy
Gene/Insert
  Gene/Insert name: III-TTGC
  Species: Synthetic
  Insert size (bp): 426
  Cloning method: TOPO Cloning
  Sequencing primers: 5′ T7; 3′ M13-rev
Terms and licenses: Academic/Nonprofit Terms; Industry Terms: Not Available to Industry
How to cite: III-TTGC was a gift from Chad Cowan & Kiran Musunuru (Addgene plasmid # 43724 ; http://n2t.net/addgene:43724 ; RRID:Addgene_43724)
