[The description below was written by a language model from this plasmid's Addgene catalogue record.]
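Description:
III-TTGC is a bacterial cloning plasmid built on the commercial pCRII-TOPO backbone (about 4.0 kb without insert), into which a 426 bp synthetic insert was placed by TOPO cloning. It is a high-copy plasmid propagated in E. coli, and the record lists both ampicillin and kanamycin resistance, consistent with the dual-marker design of this backbone. It is classed purely as a cloning vector. No promoter, tag, reporter or other expression element is recorded for the insert. The insert is flanked by T7 and M13-reverse priming sites, which are listed for sequence verification.

The record gives the insert only the same name as the plasmid and describes it as synthetic, without stating its composition. The associated publication describes a TALEN genome-editing system for generating human stem cell-based disease models, so the plasmid most likely belongs to that system's library of pre-assembled TAL effector repeat modules. On that reading, "TTGC" would denote the four DNA bases recognised by a block of repeats, and "III" would denote the block's position in the ordered assembly of a full repeat array. The insert size is roughly what four TAL repeats would occupy. This interpretation is inferred from the name, size and publication rather than stated in the catalogue fields. No feature table was supplied, so the internal structure of the insert and any flanking restriction sites used for assembly cannot be confirmed. In practice, such a plasmid would serve as a source of a modular fragment to be excised or amplified and joined with other modules in a TALEN expression vector, not as a construct used directly in cells.
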