>Addgene plasmid #43724 | III-TTGC | depositor partial sequence | sequence record 58989 | III-TTGC sequence 426 bps
CGTCTCGGCTCACCCCAGAGCAGGTCGTGGCCATTGCCTCGAATGGAGGGGGCAAACAGGCGTTGGAAAC
CGTACAACGATTGCTGCCGGTGCTGTGCCAAGCGCACGGACTCACCCCAGAGCAGGTCGTGGCCATTGCC
TCGAATGGAGGGGGCAAACAGGCGTTGGAAACCGTACAACGATTGCTGCCGGTGCTGTGCCAAGCGCACG
GCCTCACCCCAGAGCAGGTCGTGGCAATCGCGAGCAATAACGGCGGAAAACAGGCTTTGGAAACGGTGCA
GAGGCTCCTTCCAGTGCTGTGCCAAGCGCACGGATTAACCCCAGAGCAGGTCGTGGCGATCGCAAGCCAC
GACGGAGGAAAGCAAGCCTTGGAAACAGTACAGAGGCTGTTGCCTGTGCTGTGCCAAGCGCACGGACTCA
GAGACG
