>Addgene plasmid #43724 | III-TTGC | addgene partial sequence | sequence record 61732 | M13-F20 5'-TGTAAAACGACGGCCAGT-3'
TTGGGCGAATTGGGCCCTCTGATGCATGCTCGAGCGGCCGCCAGTGTGATGGATATCTGCAGAATTCGCC
CTTGATGCCGTCCTAGCGCGTCTCGGCTCACCCCAGAGCAGGTCGTGGCCATTGCCTCGAATGGAGGGGG
CAAACAGGCGTTGGAAACCGTACAACGATTGCTGCCGGTGCTGTGCCAAGCGCACGGACTCACCCCAGAG
CAGGTCGTGGCCATTGCCTCGAATGGAGGGGGCAAACAGGCGTTGGAAACCGTACAACGATTGCTGCCGG
TGCTGTGCCAAGCGCACGGCCTCACCCCAGAGCAGGTCGTGGCAATCGCGAGCAATAACGGCGGAAAACA
GGCTTTGGAAACGGTGCAGAGGCTCCTTCCAGTGCTGTGCCAAGCGCACGGATTAACCCCAGAGCAGGTC
GTGGCGATCGCAAGCCACGACGGAGGAAAGCAAGCCTTGGAAACAGTACAGAGGCTGTTGCCTGTGCTGT
GCCAAGCGCACGGACTCAGAGACGTGGGCACAGGAAAGATACTTAAGGGCGAATTCCAGCACACTGGCGG
CCGTTACTAGTGGATCCGAGCTCGGTACCAAGCTTGATGCATAGCTTGAGTATTCTATAGTGTCACCTAA
ATAGCTTGGCGTAATCATGGTCATAGCTGTTTCCTGTGTGAAATTGTTATCCGCTCACAATTCCACACAA
CATACGAGCCGGAAGCATAAAGTGTAAAGCCTGGGGTGCCTAATGAGTGAGCTAACTCACATTAATTGCG
TTGCGCTCACTGCCCGCTTTCCAGTCGGGAAACCTGTCGTGCCAGCTGCATTAATGAATCGGCCAACGCG
CGGGGAGAGGCGGTTTGCGTATTGGGCGCTCTTCCGCTTCCTCGCTCACTGACTCGCTGCGCTCGGTCGT
TCGGCTGCGGCGAGCGGTATCAGCTCACTCAAAGGCGGTATACGTATC
